>Addgene plasmid #73258 | CDK12 | depositor partial sequence | sequence record 134772 | insert
ATGGGCCACCATCATCATCATCATTCTTCTGGTGTAGATCTGGGTACCGAGAACCTGTACTTCCAATCCA
TGACAGAAAGCGACTGGGGGAAACGCTGTGTGGACAAGTTTGACATTATTGGGATTATTGGAGAAGGAAC
CTATGGCCAAGTATATAAAGCCAAGGACAAAGACACAGGAGAACTAGTGGCTCTGAAGAAGGTGAGACTA
GACAATGAGAAAGAGGGCTTCCCAATCACAGCCATTCGTGAAATCAAAATCCTTCGTCAGTTAATCCACC
GAAGTGTTGTTAACATGAAGGAAATTGTCACAGATAAACAAGATGCACTGGATTTCAAGAAGGACAAAGG
TGCCTTTTACCTTGTATTTGAGTATATGGACCATGACTTAATGGGACTGCTAGAATCTGGTTTGGTGCAC
TTTTCTGAGGACCATATCAAGTCGTTCATGAAACAGCTAATGGAAGGATTGGAATACTGTCACAAAAAGA
ATTTCCTGCATCGGGATATTAAGTGTTCTAACATTTTGCTGAATAACAGTGGGCAAATCAAACTAGCAGA
TTTTGGACTTGCTCGGCTCTATAACTCTGAAGAGAGTCGCCCTTACACAAACAAAGTCATTACTTTGTGG
TACCGACCTCCAGAACTACTGCTAGGAGAGGAACGTTACACACCAGCCATAGATGTTTGGAGCTGTGGAT
GTATTCTTGGGGAACTATTCACAAAGAAGCCTATTTTTCAAGCCAATCTGGAACTGGCTCAGCTAGAACT
GATCAGCCGACTTTGTGGTAGCCCTTGTCCAGCTGTGTGGCCTGATGTTATCAAACTGCCCTACTTCAAC
ACCATGAAACCGAAGAAGCAATATCGAAGGCGTCTACGAGAAGAATTCTCTTTCATTCCTTCTGCAGCAC
TTGATTTATTGGACCACATGCTGACACTAGATCCTAGTAAGCGGTGCACAGCTGAACAGACCCTACAGAG
CGACTTCCTTAAAGATGTCGAACTCAGCAAAATGGCTCCTCCAGACCTCCCCCACTGGCAGGATTGCCAT
GAGTTGTGGAGTAAGAAACGGCGACGTCAGCGACAATGACAGTAAAGGTGGATACGGATCCGAATTCGAG
CTCCGTCGACAAGCTT
