>Addgene plasmid #73258 | CDK12 | addgene partial sequence | sequence record 137227 | Polyhedrin-F 5'-AAATGATAACCATCTCGC-3'
ATAAAAAAACCTATAAATATTCCGGATTATTCATACCGTCCCACCATCGGGCGCGGATCTCGGTCCGAAA
ACCATGGGCCACCATCATCATCATCATTCTTCTGGTGTAGATCTGGGTACCGAGAACCTGTACTTCCAAT
CCATGACAGAAAGCGACTGGGGGAAACGCTGTGTGGACAAGTTTGACATTATTGGGATTATTGGAGAAGG
AACCTATGGCCAAGTATATAAAGCCAAGGACAAAGACACAGGAGAACTAGTGGCTCTGAAGAAGGTGAGA
CTAGACAATGAGAAAGAGGGCTTCCCAATCACAGCCATTCGTGAAATCAAAATCCTTCGTCAGTTAATCC
ACCGAAGTGTTGTTAACATGAAGGAAATTGTCACAGATAAACAAGATGCACTGGATTTCAAGAAGGACAA
AGGTGCCTTTTACCTTGTATTTGAGTATATGGACCATGACTTAATGGGACTGCTAGAATCTGGTTTGGTG
CACTTTTCTGAGGACCATATCAAGTCGTTCATGAAACAGCTAATGGAAGGATTGGAATACTGTCACAAAA
AGAATTTCCTGCATCGGGATATTAAGTGTTCTAACATTTTGCTGAATAACAGTGGGCAAATCAAACTAGC
AGATTTTGGACTTGCTCGGCTCTATAACTCTGAAGAGAGTCGCCCTTACACAAACAAAGTCATTACTTTG
TGGTACCGACCTCCAGAACTACTGCTAGGAGAGGAACGTTACACACCAGCCATAGATGTTTGGAGCTGTG
GATGTATTCTTGGGGAACTATTCACAAAGAAGCCTATTTTTCAAGCCAATCTGGAACTGGCTCAGCTAGA
AACTGATCAGCCGACTTTGTGGTAGCCCTTGTCCAGCTGTGTGGCCTGATGTTATCAAACTGCCCTACTT
CAACACCATG
