>Addgene plasmid #73258 | CDK12 | addgene partial sequence | sequence record 137228 | SV40pA-R 5'-GAAATTTGTGATGCTATTGC-3'
AGTTAACAACAACAATTGCATTCATTTTATGTTTCAGGTTCAGGGGGAGGTGTGGGAGGTTTTTTAAAGC
AAGTAAAACCTCTACAAATGTGGTATGGCTGATTATGATCCTCTAGTACTTCTCGACAAGCTTGTCGACG
GAGCTCGAATTCGGATCCGTATCCACCTTTACTGTCATTGTCGCTGACGTCGCCGTTTCTTACTCCACAA
CTCATGGCAATCCTGCCAGTGGGGGAGGTCTGGAGGAGCCATTTTGCTGAGTTCGACATCTTTAAGGAAG
TCGCTCTGTAGGGTCTGTTCAGCTGTGCACCGCTTACTAGGATCTAGTGTCAGCATGTGGTCCAATAAAT
CAAGTGCTGCAGAAGGAATGAAAGAGAATTCTTCTCGTAGACGCCTTCGATATTGCTTCTTCGGTTTCAT
GGTGTTGAAGTAGGGCAGTTTGATAACATCAGGCCACACAGCTGGACAAGGGCTACCACAAAGTCGGCTG
ATCAGTTCTAGCTGAGCCAGTTCCAGATTGGCTTGAAAAATAGGCTTCTTTGTGAATAGTTCCCCAAGAA
TACATCCACAGCTCCAAACATCTATGGCTGGTGTGTAACGTTCCTCTCCTAGCAGTAGTTCTGGAGGTCG
GTACCACAAAGTAATGACTTTGTTTGTGTAAGGGCGACTCTCTTCAGAGTTATAGAGCCGAGCAAGTCCA
AAATCTGCTAGTTTGATTTGCCCACTGTTATTCAGCAAAATGTTAGAACACTTAATATCCCGATGCAGGA
AATTCTTTTTGTGACAGTATTCCAATCCTTCCATTAGCTGTTTCATGAACGACTTGATATGGTCCTCAGA
AAAGTGCACCAAACCAGATTCTAGCAGTCCCATTAAGTCATGGTCCATATACTC
