[The description below was written by a language model from this plasmid's Addgene catalogue record.]
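Description:
CDK12 is an insect-cell expression plasmid built on pFB-LIC-Bse, a baculovirus transfer vector adapted for ligation-independent cloning. It is propagated in standard E. coli cloning strains under ampicillin selection; the record lists the copy number as unknown and includes no feature table, so the origin of replication and any transposition or recombination elements of the backbone are not documented here.

The insert is a fragment of about 1.1 kb from human CDK12 (cyclin-dependent kinase 12, also known as CRK7, CRKR or CRKRS). The record warns that it may not be the full open reading frame, and the insert size bears this out. The annotation points to the Pkinase domain (pfam00069) spanning residues 727–1020, so the construct is best read as a truncated kinase-domain construct, although exact boundaries are not given. Expression is driven by the polyhedrin promoter, the very strong late baculoviral promoter commonly used for high-level recombinant protein production in infected insect cells. The backbone supplies an N-terminal hexahistidine tag followed by a TEV protease site, which allows capture by immobilised metal affinity chromatography and subsequent removal of the tag by TEV cleavage.

The stated purpose is baculovirus-mediated protein production for structure determination. The depositor recommends Sf9 cells as the expression host and links the construct to a deposited CDK12 structure. It is therefore suited to preparing purified CDK12 kinase-domain protein for crystallography and related biochemical or biophysical work. Distribution is limited to academic and nonprofit users.
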