Addgene plasmid #73258: CDK12
Purpose: Baculovirus expression for structure determination; may not be full ORF
Depositing lab: Nicola Burgess-Brown. Depositing organization: University of Oxford.
Backbone
  Vector backbone: pFB-LIC-Bse
  Backbone manufacturer: SGC, Addgene Plasmid #26108
  Vector type: Insect Expression
Growth in bacteria
  Bacterial resistance: Ampicillin, 100 μg/mL
  Growth temperature: 37°C
  Growth strain: DH5alpha
  Copy number: Unknown
Gene/Insert
  Gene/Insert name: CDK12 (alt names: CRK7A-c020; gi|7706549)
  Species: H. sapiens (human)
  Insert size (bp): 1136
  Mutation: pfam00069: Pkinase 727-1020
  Entrez Gene: CDK12 (a.k.a. CRK7, CRKR, CRKRS)
  Promoter: Polyhedrin
  Tag / fusion protein: His-6-TEV (N terminal on backbone)
  Cloning method: Ligation Independent Cloning
  Sequencing primers: 5′ fBac-1 (tattcataccgtcccacca); 3′ fBac-2 (gggaggttttttaaagcaagtaaa)
Terms and licenses: Academic/Nonprofit Terms; Industry Terms: Not Available to Industry
Depositor comments: Use SF9 for protein expression. See also 4CXA: http://www.thesgc.org/structures/4CXA
How to cite: CDK12 was a gift from Nicola Burgess-Brown (Addgene plasmid # 73258 ; http://n2t.net/addgene:73258 ; RRID:Addgene_73258)
